Addgene plasmid #87729: pCMV-Tag/S46X with 5'UTR
Purpose: Expresses S46X spastin M1 and M87 in mammalian cells
Depositing lab: Peter Baas. Depositing organization: Drexel University. Publication: Evaluation of loss of function as an explanation for SPG4-based hereditary spastic paraplegia. Solowska JM, Garbern JY, Baas PW. Hum Mol Genet. 2010 Jul 15;19(14):2767-79. doi: 10.1093/hmg/ddq177. Epub 2010 Apr 29. PubMed 20430936.
Backbone
  Vector backbone: pCMV-Tag
  Backbone manufacturer: Stratagene
  Backbone size w/o insert (bp): 4300
  Vector type: Mammalian Expression
  Selectable markers: Neomycin (select with G418)
Growth in bacteria
  Bacterial resistance: Kanamycin, 50 μg/mL
  Growth temperature: 37°C
  Growth strain: DH5alpha
  Copy number: Unknown
Gene/Insert
  Gene/Insert name: SPAST
  Species: H. sapiens (human)
  Insert size (bp): 2027
  Mutation: S46X
  GenBank ID: NM_014946
  Entrez Gene: SPAST (a.k.a. ADPSP, FSP2, SPG4)
  Promoter: CMV
  Cloning method: Restriction Enzyme; 5′ cloning site EcoICRI (destroyed during cloning); 3′ cloning site BamHI (destroyed during cloning)
  Sequencing primers: 5′ T3; 3′ T7
Terms and licenses: Academic/Nonprofit Terms; Industry Terms: Not Available to Industry
Depositor comments: Cloning of spastin cDNA into pCMV-Tag EcoICRI and BamHI sites removed myc tag. To detect spastin, use an anti-spastin antibody.
How to cite: pCMV-Tag/S46X with 5'UTR was a gift from Peter Baas (Addgene plasmid # 87729 ; http://n2t.net/addgene:87729 ; RRID:Addgene_87729)
