[The description below was written by a language model from this plasmid's Addgene catalogue record and pLannotate feature annotations shown in this document.]
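Description:
pCMV-Tag/S46X with 5'UTR is a mammalian expression plasmid built on the Stratagene pCMV-Tag backbone. It carries a human SPAST (spastin, SPG4) cDNA of about 2 kb with the nonsense mutation S46X. The sequenced record is 6,401 nt long. The plasmid replicates in E. coli from a high-copy ColE1/pUC-type origin and also contains an f1 origin for single-stranded DNA production. One NeoR/KanR (Tn5 aminoglycoside phosphotransferase) gene provides both selections. A bacterial bla-type promoter drives it for kanamycin resistance in bacteria, and the SV40 enhancer/early promoter, with an HSV TK polyadenylation signal, drives it for G418 selection in mammalian cells.

The insert lies downstream of the CMV immediate-early enhancer and promoter and is followed by SV40-derived sequences that include the SV40 poly(A) signal. T3 and T7 promoters flank it and serve as sequencing primer sites. As the name indicates, the cDNA keeps native 5' untranslated sequence, and the feature table shows roughly 250 nt between the T3 promoter and the first annotated SPAST coding segment. The stated purpose is expression of both the M1 and M87 forms of S46X spastin, which are named for the two start codons of the SPAST message. The premature stop at codon 46 lies between these two starts, so it would be expected to truncate M1 while sparing the M87 reading frame, although the record does not say this. Cloning removed the vector's myc tag, so the protein is untagged and must be detected with an anti-spastin antibody. The associated study examined whether loss of function explains SPG4-based hereditary spastic paraplegia.
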