Features (pLannotate 1.2.2; 20 found; start..end, strand, type, name):
      1..304     +  enhancer       CMV enhancer: human cytomegalovirus immediate early enhancer
    305..508     +  promoter       CMV promoter: human cytomegalovirus (CMV) immediate early promoter
    554..572     +  promoter       T3 promoter: promoter for bacteriophage T3 RNA polymerase
    823..915     +  CDS            SPAST (fragment): SPAST_HUMAN - Also known as ADPSP, FSP2, KIAA1083 From Homo sapiens (Human).
    911..2671    +  CDS            SPAST: SPAST_HUMAN - Also known as ADPSP, FSP2, KIAA1083 From Homo sapiens (Human).
   2727..2797    +  misc_feature   MCS (fragment): pBluescript multiple cloning site
   2837..2855    -  promoter       T7 promoter: promoter for bacteriophage T7 RNA polymerase
   2865..2904    +  CDS            lacZα (fragment): LacZα fragment of β-galactosidase; lacZ fragment
   2914..2969    +  intron         small t intron (fragment): SV40 (simian virus 40) small t antigen intron
   2969..3106    +  CDS            large T antigen (fragment): large T antigen from SV40 (simian virus 40)
   3129..3250    +  polyA_signal   SV40 poly(A) signal: SV40 polyadenylation signal
   3284..3712    -  rep_origin     f1 ori (sequence partly withheld): f1 bacteriophage origin of replication; arrow indicates direction of (+) strand synthesis
   3739..3841    +  promoter       AmpR promoter: bla
   3845..4202    +  promoter       SV40 promoter: SV40 enhancer and early promoter
   4237..5031    +  CDS            NeoR/KanR: aminoglycoside phosphotransferase from Tn5; aph(3')-II (or nptII); confers resistance to neomycin, kanamycin, and G418 (Geneticin®)
   5052..5204    +  CDS            ble (fragment): BLE_KLEPN - Experimental evidence at protein level: Swiss-Prot protein existence level 1. Binding protein with a strong affinity to the bleomycin family of antibiotics. Binds to CL990; an antimitotic-antibiotic compound. From Klebsiella pneumoniae.
   5263..5310    +  polyA_signal   HSV TK poly(A) signal: herpes simplex virus thymidine kinase polyadenylation signal (Cole and Stacy, 1985)
   5401..5417    -  polyA_signal   bGH poly(A) signal (fragment): bovine growth hormone polyadenylation signal
   5639..6227    +  rep_origin     ori: high-copy-number ColE1/pMB1/pBR322/pUC origin of replication
   6342..6401    +  enhancer       CMV enhancer (fragment): human cytomegalovirus immediate early enhancer
>Addgene plasmid #87729 | pCMV-Tag/S46X with 5'UTR | addgene full sequence | sequence record 173599 | Addgene NGS Result
CGTTACATAACTTACGGTAAATGGCCCGCCTGGCTGACCGCCCAACGACCCCCGCCCATTGACGTCAATA
ATGACGTATGTTCCCATAGTAACGCCAATAGGGACTTTCCATTGACGTCAATGGGTGGAGTATTTACGGT
AAACTGCCCACTTGGCAGTACATCAAGTGTATCATATGCCAAGTACGCCCCCTATTGACGTCAATGACGG
TAAATGGCCCGCCTGGCATTATGCCCAGTACATGACCTTATGGGACTTTCCTACTTGGCAGTACATCTAC
GTATTAGTCATCGCTATTACCATGGTGATGCGGTTTTGGCAGTACATCAATGGGCGTGGATAGCGGTTTG
ACTCACGGGGATTTCCAAGTCTCCACCCCATTGACGTCAATGGGAGTTTGTTTTGGCACCAAAATCAACG
GGACTTTCCAAAATGTCGTAACAACTCCGCCCCATTGACGCAAATGGGCGGTAGGCGTGTACGGTGGGAG
GTCTATATAAGCAGAGCTGGTTTAGTGAACCGTCAGATCCGCTAGCGATTACGCCAAGCTCGAAATTAAC
CCTCACTAAAGGGAACAAAAGCTGGAGGACCCACGCGTCCGGGCCCGAGCCACCGACTGCAGGAGGAGAA
GGGGTTGTGCTCCTGGCCGAGGAAGGAGAAAGGGGCGGGGCCGGCGGGCAGCGTGCGGCAGTGCGGAGCT
CCTGAGACCGGCGGGCACACGGGGGTCTGTGGCCCCCGCCGTAGCAGTGGCTGCCGCCGTCGCTTGGTTC
CCGTCGGTCTGCGGGAGGCGGGTTATGGCGGCGGCGGCAGTGAGAGCTGTGAATGAATTCTCCGGGTGGA
CGAGGGAAGAAGAAAGGCTCCGGCGGCGCCAGCAACCCGGTGCCTCCCAGGCCTCCGCCCCCTTGCCTGG
CCCCCGCCCCTCCCGCCGCCGGGCCGCGCCCCTCCGCCCGAGTCGCCGCATAAGCGGAACCTGTACTATT
TCTCCTACCCGCTGTTTGTAGGCTTCGCGCTGCTGCGTTTGGTCGCCTTCCACCTGGGGCTCCTCTTCGT
GTGGCTCTGCCAGCGCTTCTCCCGCGCCCTCATGGCAGCCAAGAGGAGCTCCGGGGCCGCGCCAGCACCT
GCCTCGGCCTCGGCCCCGGCGCCGGTGCCGGGCGGCGAGGCCGAGCGCGTCCGAGTCTTCCACAAACAGG
CCTTCGAGTACATCTCCATTGCCCTGCGCATCGATGAGGATGAGAAAGCAGGACAGAAGGAGCAAGCTGT
GGAATGGTATAAGAAAGGTATTGAAGAACTGGAAAAAGGAATAGCTGTTATAGTTACAGGACAAGGTGAA
CAGTGTGAAAGAGCTAGACGCCTTCAAGCTAAAATGATGACTAATTTGGTTATGGCCAAGGACCGCTTAC
AACTTCTAGAGAAGATGCAACCAGTTTTGCCATTTTCCAAGTCACAAACGGACGTCTATAATGACAGTAC
TAACTTGGCATGCCGCAATGGACATCTCCAGTCAGAAAGTGGAGCTGTTCCAAAAAGAAAAGACCCCTTA
ACACACACTAGTAATTCACTGCCTCGTTCAAAAACAGTTATGAAAACTGGATCTGCAGGCCTTTCAGGCC
ACCATAGAGCACCTAGTTACAGTGGTTTATCCATGGTTTCTGGAGTGAAACAGGGATCTGGTCCTGCTCC
TACCACTCATAAGGGTACTCCGAAAACAAATAGGACAAATAAACCTTCTACCCCTACAACTGCTACTCGT
AAGAAAAAAGACTTGAAGAATTTTAGGAATGTGGACAGCAACCTTGCTAACCTTATAATGAATGAAATTG
TGGACAATGGAACAGCTGTTAAATTTGATGATATAGCTGGTCAAGACTTGGCAAAACAAGCATTGCAAGA
AATTGTTATTCTTCCTTCTCTGAGGCCTGAGTTGTTCACAGGGCTTAGAGCTCCTGCCAGAGGGCTGTTA
CTCTTTGGTCCACCTGGGAATGGGAAGACAATGCTGGCTAAAGCAGTAGCTGCAGAATCGAATGCAACCT
TCTTTAATATAAGTGCTGCAAGTTTAACTTCAAAATACGTGGGAGAAGGAGAGAAATTGGTGAGGGCTCT
TTTTGCTGTGGCTCGAGAACTTCAACCTTCTATAATTTTTATAGATGAAGTTGATAGCCTTTTGTGTGAA
AGAAGAGAAGGGGAGCACGATGCTAGTAGACGCCTAAAAACTGAATTTCTAATAGAATTTGATGGTGTAC
AGTCTGCTGGAGATGACAGAGTACTTGTAATGGGTGCAACTAATAGGCCACAAGAGCTTGATGAGGCTGT
TCTCAGGCGTTTCATCAAACGGGTATATGTGTCTTTACCAAATGAGGAGACAAGACTACTTTTGCTTAAA
AATCTGTTATGTAAACAAGGAAGTCCATTGACCCAAAAAGAACTAGCACAACTTGCTAGAATGACTGATG
GATACTCAGGAAGTGACCTAACAGCTTTGGCAAAAGATGCAGCACTGGGTCCTATCCGAGAACTAAAACC
AGAACAGGTGAAGAATATGTCTGCCAGTGAGATGAGAAATATTCGATTATCTGACTTCACTGAATCCTTG
AAAAAAATAAAACGCAGCGTCAGCCCTCAAACTTTAGAAGCGTACATACGTTGGAACAAGGACTTTGGAG
ATACCACTGTTTAAGGAAATACCTTTGTAAACCTGCAGAACATTTTACTTAAAAGAGGAAACACAAGATC
CCCCGGGCTGCAGGAATTCGATATCAAGCTTATCGATACCGTCGACCTCGAGGGGGGGCCCGGTACCTTA
ATTAATTAAGGTACCAGGTAAGTGTACCCAATTCGCCCTATAGTGAGTCGTATTACAATTCACTCGATCG
CCCTTCCCAACAGTTGCGCAGCCTGAATGGCGAATGGAGATCCAATTTTTAAGTGTATAATGTGTTAAAC
TACTGATTCTAATTGTTTGTGTATTTTAGATTCACAGTCCCAAGGCTCATTTCAGGCCCCTCAGTCCTCA
CAGTCTGTTCATGATCATAATCAGCCATACCACATTTGTAGAGGTTTTACTTGCTTTAAAAAACCTCCCA
CACCTCCCCCTGAACCTGAAACATAAAATGAATGCAATTGTTGTTGTTAACTTGTTTATTGCAGCTTATA
ATGGTTACAAATAAAGCAATAGCATCACAAATTTCACAAATAAAGCATTTTTTTCACTGCATTCTAGTTG
TGGTTTGTCCAAACTCATCAATGTATCTTAACGCGTAAATTGTAAGCGTTAATATTTTGTTAAAATTCGC
GTTAAATTTTTGTTAAATCAGCTCATTTTTTAACCAATAGGCCGAAATCGGCAAAATCCCTTATAAATCA
AAAGAATAGACCGAGATAGGGT
[37 nt withheld, positions 3383-3419]
AAAGAACGTGGACTCCAACGTCAAAGG
[49 nt withheld, positions 3447-3495]
T
[91 nt withheld, positions 3497-3587]
G
[124 nt withheld, positions 3589-3712]
CAGGTGGCACTTTTCGGGGAAATGTGCGCGGAACCCCTATTTGTTTATTTTTCTAAATACATTCAAATAT
GTATCCGCTCATGAGACAATAACCCTGATAAATGCTTCAATAATATTGAAAAAGGAAGAATCCTGAGGCG
GAAAGAACCAGCTGTGGAATGTGTGTCAGTTAGGGTGTGGAAAGTCCCCAGGCTCCCCAGCAGGCAGAAG
TATGCAAAGCATGCATCTCAATTAGTCAGCAACCAGGTGTGGAAAGTCCCCAGGCTCCCCAGCAGGCAGA
AGTATGCAAAGCATGCATCTCAATTAGTCAGCAACCATAGTCCCGCCCCTAACTCCGCCCATCCCGCCCC
TAACTCCGCCCAGTTCCGCCCATTCTCCGCCCCATGGCTGACTAATTTTTTTTATTTATGCAGAGGCCGA
GGCCGCCTCGGCCTCTGAGCTATTCCAGAAGTAGTGAGGAGGCTTTTTTGGAGGCCTAGGCTTTTGCAAA
GATCGATCAAGAGACAGGATGAGGATCGTTTCGCATGATTGAACAAGATGGATTGCACGCAGGTTCTCCG
GCCGCTTGGGTGGAGAGGCTATTCGGCTATGACTGGGCACAACAGACAATCGGCTGCTCTGATGCCGCCG
TGTTCCGGCTGTCAGCGCAGGGGCGCCCGGTTCTTTTTGTCAAGACCGACCTGTCCGGTGCCCTGAATGA
ACTGCAAGACGAGGCAGCGCGGCTATCGTGGCTGGCCACGACGGGCGTTCCTTGCGCAGCTGTGCTCGAC
GTTGTCACTGAAGCGGGAAGGGACTGGCTGCTATTGGGCGAAGTGCCGGGGCAGGATCTCCTGTCATCTC
ACCTTGCTCCTGCCGAGAAAGTATCCATCATGGCTGATGCAATGCGGCGGCTGCATACGCTTGATCCGGC
TACCTGCCCATTCGACCACCAAGCGAAACATCGCATCGAGCGAGCACGTACTCGGATGGAAGCCGGTCTT
GTCGATCAGGATGATCTGGACGAAGAACATCAGGGGCTCGCGCCAGCCGAACTGTTCGCCAGGCTCAAGG
CGAGCATGCCCGACGGCGAGGATCTCGTCGTGACCCATGGCGATGCCTGCTTGCCGAATATCATGGTGGA
AAATGGCCGCTTTTCTGGATTCATCGACTGTGGCCGGCTGGGTGTGGCGGACCGCTATCAGGACATAGCG
TTGGCTACCCGTGATATTGCTGAAGAACTTGGCGGCGAATGGGCTGACCGCTTCCTCGTGCTTTACGGTA
TCGCCGCTCCCGATTCGCAGCGCATCGCCTTCTATCGCCTTCTTGACGAGTTCTTCTGAGCGGGACTCTG
GGGTTCGAAATGACCGACCAAGCGACGCCCAACCTGCCATCACGAGATTTCGATTCCACCGCCGCCTTCT
ATGAAAGGTTGGGCTTCGGAATCGTTTTCCGGGACGCCGGCTGGATGATCCTCCAGCGCGGGGATCTCAT
GCTGGAGTTCTTCGCCCACCCTAGGGGGAGGCTAACTGAAACACGGAAGGAGACAATACCGGAAGGAACC
CGCGCTATGACGGCAATAAAAAGACAGAATAAAACGCACGGTGTTGGGTCGTTTGTTCATAAACGCGGGG
TTCGGTCCCAGGGCTGGCACTCTGTCGATACCCCACCGAGACCCCATTGGGGCCAATACGCCCGCGTTTC
TTCCTTTTCCCCACCCCACCCCCCAAGTTCGGGTGAAGGCCCAGGGCTCGCAGCCAACGTCGGGGCGGCA
GGCCCTGCCATAGCCTCAGGTTACTCATATATACTTTAGATTGATTTAAAACTTCATTTTTAATTTAAAA
GGATCTAGGTGAAGATCCTTTTTGATAATCTCATGACCAAAATCCCTTAACGTGAGTTTTCGTTCCACTG
AGCGTCAGACCCCGTAGAAAAGATCAAAGGATCTTCTTGAGATCCTTTTTTTCTGCGCGTAATCTGCTGC
TTGCAAACAAAAAAACCACCGCTACCAGCGGTGGTTTGTTTGCCGGATCAAGAGCTACCAACTCTTTTTC
CGAAGGTAACTGGCTTCAGCAGAGCGCAGATACCAAATACTGTTCTTCTAGTGTAGCCGTAGTTAGGCCA
CCACTTCAAGAACTCTGTAGCACCGCCTACATACCTCGCTCTGCTAATCCTGTTACCAGTGGCTGCTGCC
AGTGGCGATAAGTCGTGTCTTACCGGGTTGGACTCAAGACGATAGTTACCGGATAAGGCGCAGCGGTCGG
GCTGAACGGGGGGTTCGTGCACACAGCCCAGCTTGGAGCGAACGACCTACACCGAACTGAGATACCTACA
GCGTGAGCTATGAGAAAGCGCCACGCTTCCCGAAGGGAGAAAGGCGGACAGGTATCCGGTAAGCGGCAGG
GTCGGAACAGGAGAGCGCACGAGGGAGCTTCCAGGGGGAAACGCCTGGTATCTTTATAGTCCTGTCGGGT
TTCGCCACCTCTGACTTGAGCGTCGATTTTTGTGATGCTCGTCAGGGGGGCGGAGCCTATGGAAAAACGC
CAGCAACGCGGCCTTTTTACGGTTCCTGGCCTTTTGCTGGCCTTTTGCTCACATGTTCTTTCCTGCGTTA
TCCCCTGATTCTGTGGATAACCGTATTACCGCCATGCATTAGTTATTAATAGTAATCAATTACGGGGTCA
TTAGTTCATAGCCCATATATGGAGTTCCG
